Addgene plasmid #161261: pDONR221-SLC38A1_STOP
Purpose: Gateway entry clone with codon-optimized ORF sequence for subcloning into custom expression vectors. Contains a STOP codon at the end of the codon-optimized ORF sequence.
Depositing lab: RESOLUTE Consortium & Giulio Superti-Furga. Depositing organization: CeMM Research Center for Molecular Medicine. Publication: The RESOLUTE consortium: unlocking SLC transporters for drug discovery. Superti-Furga G, Lackner D, Wiedmer T, Ingles-Prieto A, Barbosa B, Girardi E, Goldmann U, Gurtl B, Klavins K, Klimek C, Lindinger S, Lineiro-Retes E, Muller AC, Onstein S, Redinger G, Reil D, Sedlyarov V, Wolf G, Crawford M, Everley R, ... Steppan CM. Nat Rev Drug Discov. 2020 Jul;19(7):429-430. doi: 10.1038/d41573-020-00056-6. PubMed 32265506.
Backbone
  Vector backbone: pDONR221
  Backbone manufacturer: ThermoFisher Scientific
  Backbone size w/o insert (bp): 2550
  Vector type: Mammalian Expression
Growth in bacteria
  Bacterial resistance: Kanamycin, 50 μg/mL
  Growth temperature: 37°C
  Growth strain: NEB Stable
  Copy number: High Copy
Gene/Insert
  Gene/Insert name: SLC38A1 (alt name: ATA1, NAT2, SAT1)
  Species: H. sapiens (human)
  Insert size (bp): 1464
  Entrez Gene: SLC38A1 (a.k.a. ATA1, NAT2, SAT1, SNAT1)
  Cloning method: Gateway Cloning
  Sequencing primers: 5′ M13-fwd; 3′ M13-rev
Terms and licenses: Academic/Nonprofit Terms; Industry Terms
Depositor comments: This plasmid contains a STOP codon at the end of the codon-optimized ORF. For the version of this plasmid that does not contain a STOP codon, please see Addgene plasmid 132095 For more information on the full Resolute plasmid collection, please see www.addgene.org/depositor-collections/re-solute/. Please provide your feedback on this plasmid to the RESOLUTE consortium by filling out their RESOLUTE repository feedback form: https://forms.office.com/Pages/ResponsePage.aspx?id=0e05yklzmkS7rjFGQL4N7z4feCLQvEJAmVcOCM_u885UN1JJRko0Ukg4TVQwNTZLOUxPQVJWT1NHUCQlQCN0PWcu
How to cite: pDONR221-SLC38A1_STOP was a gift from RESOLUTE Consortium & Giulio Superti-Furga (Addgene plasmid # 161261 ; http://n2t.net/addgene:161261 ; RRID:Addgene_161261)
