[The description below was written by a language model from this plasmid's Addgene catalogue record and pLannotate feature annotations shown in this document.]
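Description:
pDONR221-SLC38A1_STOP is a Gateway entry clone built on the pDONR221 backbone, carrying a codon-optimized open reading frame for human SLC38A1 (also known as ATA1, NAT2, SAT1 or SNAT1). The sequenced plasmid is about 4.0 kb. It is maintained in E. coli at high copy through a ColE1/pUC-type origin and selected with kanamycin via an aminoglycoside phosphotransferase gene. Although the catalogue lists it as a mammalian expression vector, the feature table shows no eukaryotic promoter or polyadenylation signal. As an entry clone it serves as a source of the ORF rather than as an expression plasmid in its own right.

The roughly 1.46 kb SLC38A1 coding sequence lies between attL1 and attL2 sites, which allow directional transfer into any attR-containing destination vector through an LR Clonase reaction. The destination vector then supplies the promoter, tags and selection marker. The encoded protein is a sodium-dependent amino acid transporter that cotransports glutamine with sodium and also accepts small zwitterionic and aliphatic amino acids at lower affinity. This version keeps a stop codon at the end of the ORF, so it suits untagged or N-terminally tagged expression. A companion clone without the stop codon exists for C-terminal fusions.

Other backbone elements include rrnB T1 and T2 terminators upstream of the cassette, which insulate the insert from read-through transcription, and a T7 promoter next to attL2 that points back toward the insert. Short lacI and lacZα fragments are also annotated and appear to be non-functional remnants. The plasmid belongs to a consortium collection of solute carrier clones made to support the study of SLC transporters and drug discovery.
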