Features (pLannotate 1.2.2; 10 found; start..end, strand, type, name):
      1..100     +  protein_bind   attL1: mutant version of attL; recombination site for the Gateway® LR reaction LR Clonase™
    106..1566    +  CDS            SLC38A1: S38A1_HUMAN - Also known as ATA1, NAT2, SAT1, SNAT1. Experimental evidence at protein level: Swiss-Prot protein existence level 1. Functions as a sodium-dependent amino acid transporter. Mediates the saturable, pH-sensitive and electrogenic cotransport of glutamine and sodium ions with a stoichiometry of 1:1. May also transport small zwitterionic and aliphatic amino acids with a lower affinity. May supply glutamatergic and GABAergic neurons with glutamine which is required for the synthesis of the neurotransmitters glutamate and GABA. From Homo sapiens (Human).
   1571..1670    -  protein_bind   attL2: mutant version of attL; recombination site for the Gateway® LR reaction LR Clonase™
   1688..1706    -  promoter       T7 promoter: promoter for bacteriophage T7 RNA polymerase
   1840..2649    +  CDS            KanR: aminoglycoside phosphotransferase; aph(3')-Ia; confers resistance to kanamycin in bacteria or G418 (Geneticin®) in eukaryotes
   2796..3384    +  rep_origin     ori: high-copy-number ColE1/pMB1/pBR322/pUC origin of replication
   3567..3659    +  CDS            lacI (fragment): lac repressor; lacI; The lac repressor binds to the lac operator to inhibit transcription in E. coli. This inhibition can be relieved by adding lactose or isopropyl-β-D-thiogalactopyranoside (IPTG).
   3714..3741    -  terminator     rrnB T2 terminator: transcription terminator T2 from the E. coli rrnB gene
   3873..3916    +  terminator     rrnB T1 terminator: Escherichia coli rrnB; transcription terminator T1 from the E. coli rrnB gene
   3963..3999    -  CDS            lacZα (fragment): LacZα fragment of β-galactosidase; lacZ fragment
>Addgene plasmid #161261 | pDONR221-SLC38A1_STOP | addgene full sequence | sequence record 384096 | Addgene NGS Result
CAAATAATGATTTTATTTTGACTGATAGTGACCTGTTCGTTGCAACACATTGATGAGCAATGCTTTTTTA
TAATGCCAACTTTGTACAAAAAAGCAGGCTCCACCATGATGCACTTCAAGAGCGGCCTGGAGCTGACCGA
GCTGCAGAATATGACAGTGCCTGAGGACGATAACATCTCCAATGATTCTAACGACTTCACCGAGGTGGAG
AATGGCCAGATCAACTCTAAGTTTATCAGCGATAGGGAGAGCCGGAGATCCCTGACAAACTCCCACCTGG
AGAAGAAGAAGTGCGACGAGTACATCCCAGGCACCACATCCCTGGGCATGAGCGTGTTCAACCTGAGCAA
CGCCATCATGGGATCCGGAATCCTGGGACTGGCCTTCGCCCTGGCAAATACCGGCATCCTGCTGTTTCTG
GTGCTGCTGACCTCCGTGACACTGCTGTCTATCTACAGCATCAACCTGCTGCTGATCTGCTCTAAGGAGA
CAGGCTGTATGGTGTATGAGAAGCTGGGCGAGCAGGTGTTCGGCACCACCGGCAAGTTCGTGATCTTTGG
CGCCACCTCCCTGCAGAATACAGGCGCCATGCTGTCTTACCTGTTTATCGTGAAGAACGAGCTGCCATCT
GCCATCAAGTTCCTGATGGGCAAGGAGGAGACCTTTAGCGCCTGGTACGTGGATGGCCGCGTGCTGGTGG
TCATCGTGACATTCGGCATCATCCTGCCCCTGTGCCTGCTGAAGAATCTGGGCTACCTGGGCTATACCAG
CGGCTTCTCTCTGAGCTGCATGGTGTTCTTTCTGATCGTGGTCATCTACAAGAAGTTTCAGATCCCCTGT
ATCGTGCCTGAGCTGAATTCCACCATCTCTGCCAATAGCACAAACGCCGATACCTGCACACCTAAGTACG
TGACCTTTAACTCCAAGACAGTGTATGCCCTGCCAACCATCGCCTTCGCCTTCGTGTGCCACCCATCTGT
GCTGCCCATCTATAGCGAGCTGAAGGACCGGTCCCAGAAGAAGATGCAGATGGTGTCCAATATCTCTTTC
TTTGCCATGTTCGTGATGTACTTTCTGACCGCCATCTTCGGCTACCTGACCTTCTACGATAACGTGCAGT
CTGACCTGCTGCACAAGTATCAGAGCAAGGACGATATCCTGATCCTGACCGTGAGACTGGCCGTGATCGT
GGCCGTGATCCTGACCGTGCCCGTGCTGTTCTTTACAGTGAGGAGCTCCCTGTTCGAGCTGGCCAAGAAG
ACAAAGTTTAATCTGTGCCGCCACACCGTGGTGACATGTATCCTGCTGGTGGTCATCAACCTGCTGGTCA
TCTTCATCCCCAGCATGAAGGACATCTTTGGCGTGGTGGGCGTGACCTCCGCCAACATGCTGATCTTCAT
CCTGCCTTCTAGCCTGTACCTGAAGATCACCGACCAGGATGGCGACAAGGGCACACAGCGGATCTGGGCC
GCCCTGTTCCTGGGACTGGGCGTGCTGTTTAGCCTGGTGTCCATCCCTCTGGTCATCTACGATTGGGCAT
GCTCCTCTAGCTCCGACGAGGGACACTAAGACCCAGCTTTCTTGTACAAAGTTGGCATTATAAGAAAGCA
TTGCTTATCAATTTGTTGCAACGAACAGGTCACTATCAGTCAAAATAAAATCATTATTTGCCATCCAGCT
GATATCCCCTATAGTGAGTCGTATTACATGGTCATAGCTGTTTCCTGGCAGCTCTGGCCCGTGTCTCAAA
ATCTCTGATGTTACATTGCACAAGATAAAAATATATCATCATGAACAATAAAACTGTCTGCTTACATAAA
CAGTAATACAAGGGGTGTTATGAGCCATATTCAACGGGAAACGTCGAGGCCGCGATTAAATTCCAACATG
GATGCTGATTTATATGGGTATAAATGGGCTCGCGATAATGTCGGGCAATCAGGTGCGACAATCTATCGCT
TGTATGGGAAGCCCGATGCGCCAGAGTTGTTTCTGAAACATGGCAAAGGTAGCGTTGCCAATGATGTTAC
AGATGAGATGGTCAGACTAAACTGGCTGACGGAATTTATGCCTCTTCCGACCATCAAGCATTTTATCCGT
ACTCCTGATGATGCATGGTTACTCACCACTGCGATCCCCGGAAAAACAGCATTCCAGGTATTAGAAGAAT
ATCCTGATTCAGGTGAAAATATTGTTGATGCGCTGGCAGTGTTCCTGCGCCGGTTGCATTCGATTCCTGT
TTGTAATTGTCCTTTTAACAGCGATCGCGTATTTCGTCTCGCTCAGGCGCAATCACGAATGAATAACGGT
TTGGTTGATGCGAGTGATTTTGATGACGAGCGTAATGGCTGGCCTGTTGAACAAGTCTGGAAAGAAATGC
ATAAACTTTTGCCATTCTCACCGGATTCAGTCGTCACTCATGGTGATTTCTCACTTGATAACCTTATTTT
TGACGAGGGGAAATTAATAGGTTGTATTGATGTTGGACGAGTCGGAATCGCAGACCGATACCAGGATCTT
GCCATCCTATGGAACTGCCTCGGTGAGTTTTCTCCTTCATTACAGAAACGGCTTTTTCAAAAATATGGTA
TTGATAATCCTGATATGAATAAATTGCAGTTTCATTTGATGCTCGATGAGTTTTTCTAATCAGAATTGGT
TAATTGGTTGTAACACTGGCAGAGCATTACGCTGACTTGACGGGACGGCGCAAGCTCATGACCAAAATCC
CTTAACGTGAGTTACGCGTCGTTCCACTGAGCGTCAGACCCCGTAGAAAAGATCAAAGGATCTTCTTGAG
ATCCTTTTTTTCTGCGCGTAATCTGCTGCTTGCAAACAAAAAAACCACCGCTACCAGCGGTGGTTTGTTT
GCCGGATCAAGAGCTACCAACTCTTTTTCCGAAGGTAACTGGCTTCAGCAGAGCGCAGATACCAAATACT
GTTCTTCTAGTGTAGCCGTAGTTAGGCCACCACTTCAAGAACTCTGTAGCACCGCCTACATACCTCGCTC
TGCTAATCCTGTTACCAGTGGCTGCTGCCAGTGGCGATAAGTCGTGTCTTACCGGGTTGGACTCAAGACG
ATAGTTACCGGATAAGGCGCAGCGGTCGGGCTGAACGGGGGGTTCGTGCACACAGCCCAGCTTGGAGCGA
ACGACCTACACCGAACTGAGATACCTACAGCGTGAGCTATGAGAAAGCGCCACGCTTCCCGAAGGGAGAA
AGGCGGACAGGTATCCGGTAAGCGGCAGGGTCGGAACAGGAGAGCGCACGAGGGAGCTTCCAGGGGGAAA
CGCCTGGTATCTTTATAGTCCTGTCGGGTTTCGCCACCTCTGACTTGAGCGTCGATTTTTGTGATGCTCG
TCAGGGGGGCGGAGCCTATGGAAAAACGCCAGCAACGCGGCCTTTTTACGGTTCCTGGCCTTTTGCTGGC
CTTTTGCTCACATGTTCTTTCCTGCGTTATCCCCTGATTCTGTGGATAACCGTATTACCGCCTTTGAGTG
AGCTGATACCGCTCGCCGCAGCCGAACGACCGAGCGCAGCGAGTCAGTGAGCGAGGAAGCGGAAGAGCGC
CCAATACGCAAACCGCCTCTCCCCGCGCGTTGGCCGATTCATTAATGCAGCTGGCACGACAGGTTTCCCG
ACTGGAAAGCGGGCAGTGAGCGCAACGCAATTAATACGCGTACCGCTAGCCAGGAAGAGTTTGTAGAAAC
GCAAAAAGGCCATCCGTCAGGATGGCCTTCTGCTTAGTTTGATGCCTGGCAGTTTATGGCGGGCGTCCTG
CCCGCCACCCTCCGGGCCGTTGCTTCACAACGTTCAAATCCGCTCCCGGCGGATTTGTCCTACTCAGGAG
AGCGTTCACCGACAAACAACAGATAAAACGAAAGGCCCAGTCTTCCGACTGAGCCTTTCGTTTTATTTGA
TGCCTGGCAGTTCCCTACTCTCGCGTTAACGCTAGCATGGATGTTTTCCCAGTCACGACGTTGTAAAACG
ACGGCCAGTCTTAAGCTCGGGCCC
