>Addgene plasmid #161261 | pDONR221-SLC38A1_STOP | depositor partial sequence | sequence record 312457 | Codon-optimized ORF of SLC38A1
ATGATGCACTTCAAGAGCGGCCTGGAGCTGACCGAGCTGCAGAATATGACAGTGCCTGAGGACGATAACA
TCTCCAATGATTCTAACGACTTCACCGAGGTGGAGAATGGCCAGATCAACTCTAAGTTTATCAGCGATAG
GGAGAGCCGGAGATCCCTGACAAACTCCCACCTGGAGAAGAAGAAGTGCGACGAGTACATCCCAGGCACC
ACATCCCTGGGCATGAGCGTGTTCAACCTGAGCAACGCCATCATGGGATCCGGAATCCTGGGACTGGCCT
TCGCCCTGGCAAATACCGGCATCCTGCTGTTTCTGGTGCTGCTGACCTCCGTGACACTGCTGTCTATCTA
CAGCATCAACCTGCTGCTGATCTGCTCTAAGGAGACAGGCTGTATGGTGTATGAGAAGCTGGGCGAGCAG
GTGTTCGGCACCACCGGCAAGTTCGTGATCTTTGGCGCCACCTCCCTGCAGAATACAGGCGCCATGCTGT
CTTACCTGTTTATCGTGAAGAACGAGCTGCCATCTGCCATCAAGTTCCTGATGGGCAAGGAGGAGACCTT
TAGCGCCTGGTACGTGGATGGCCGCGTGCTGGTGGTCATCGTGACATTCGGCATCATCCTGCCCCTGTGC
CTGCTGAAGAATCTGGGCTACCTGGGCTATACCAGCGGCTTCTCTCTGAGCTGCATGGTGTTCTTTCTGA
TCGTGGTCATCTACAAGAAGTTTCAGATCCCCTGTATCGTGCCTGAGCTGAATTCCACCATCTCTGCCAA
TAGCACAAACGCCGATACCTGCACACCTAAGTACGTGACCTTTAACTCCAAGACAGTGTATGCCCTGCCA
ACCATCGCCTTCGCCTTCGTGTGCCACCCATCTGTGCTGCCCATCTATAGCGAGCTGAAGGACCGGTCCC
AGAAGAAGATGCAGATGGTGTCCAATATCTCTTTCTTTGCCATGTTCGTGATGTACTTTCTGACCGCCAT
CTTCGGCTACCTGACCTTCTACGATAACGTGCAGTCTGACCTGCTGCACAAGTATCAGAGCAAGGACGAT
ATCCTGATCCTGACCGTGAGACTGGCCGTGATCGTGGCCGTGATCCTGACCGTGCCCGTGCTGTTCTTTA
CAGTGAGGAGCTCCCTGTTCGAGCTGGCCAAGAAGACAAAGTTTAATCTGTGCCGCCACACCGTGGTGAC
ATGTATCCTGCTGGTGGTCATCAACCTGCTGGTCATCTTCATCCCCAGCATGAAGGACATCTTTGGCGTG
GTGGGCGTGACCTCCGCCAACATGCTGATCTTCATCCTGCCTTCTAGCCTGTACCTGAAGATCACCGACC
AGGATGGCGACAAGGGCACACAGCGGATCTGGGCCGCCCTGTTCCTGGGACTGGGCGTGCTGTTTAGCCT
GGTGTCCATCCCTCTGGTCATCTACGATTGGGCATGCTCCTCTAGCTCCGACGAGGGACACTAA
